Addgene plasmid #80263: non-targeting control gRNA (BRDN0001148862)
Purpose: 3rd generation lentiviral gRNA plasmid, non-targeting control gRNA
Depositing lab: John Doench & David Root. Depositing organization: Broad Institute. Publication: Optimized sgRNA design to maximize activity and minimize off-target effects of CRISPR-Cas9. Doench JG, Fusi N, Sullender M, Hegde M, Vaimberg EW, Donovan KF, Smith I, Tothova Z, Wilen C, Orchard R, Virgin HW, Listgarten J, Root DE. Nat Biotechnol. 2016 Jan 18. doi: 10.1038/nbt.3437. PubMed 26780180.
Backbone
  Vector backbone: lentiGuide-Puro
  Backbone manufacturer: Zhang Lab (Addgene plasmid # 52963)
  Vector type: Mammalian Expression, Lentiviral, CRISPR
  Selectable markers: Puromycin
Growth in bacteria
  Bacterial resistance: Ampicillin, 100 μg/mL
  Growth temperature: 37°C
  Growth strain: DH5alpha
  Copy number: High Copy
Gene/Insert
  Gene/Insert name: Non-targeting control gRNA
  gRNA/shRNA sequence: GCCCCGCCGCCCTCCCCTCC
  Species: H. sapiens (human)
  Promoter: hU6
  Cloning method: Unknown
  Sequencing primers: 5′ U6-F; 3′ pS2-R
Terms and licenses: Academic/Nonprofit Terms; Industry Terms: Not Available to Industry
How to cite: non-targeting control gRNA (BRDN0001148862) was a gift from John Doench & David Root (Addgene plasmid # 80263 ; http://n2t.net/addgene:80263 ; RRID:Addgene_80263)
