[The description below was written by a language model from this plasmid's Addgene catalogue record and pLannotate feature annotations shown in this document.]
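Description:
Non-targeting control gRNA (BRDN0001148862) is a third-generation lentiviral guide RNA plasmid built on the lentiGuide-Puro backbone, a guide-only vector that carries no Cas9 and is therefore meant for cells that already express, or are separately supplied with, Streptococcus pyogenes Cas9. It is propagated in E. coli as a high-copy plasmid through a ColE1/pUC-type origin with ampicillin selection (AmpR). The annotated 8.3 kb sequence also contains an f1 origin, an SV40 origin and poly(A) signal, and remnants of lac and phage-promoter cloning elements from the parental backbone.

The lentiviral cassette begins with an RSV promoter fused to a truncated HIV-1 5' LTR, which makes genomic RNA production Tat-independent. This is followed by the Ψ packaging signal with a partial gag sequence, the Rev response element for nuclear export, and a cPPT/CTS. It ends with a ΔU3 self-inactivating 3' LTR. Within this unit, a human U6 RNA polymerase III promoter drives the 20-nucleotide spacer joined to the S. pyogenes gRNA scaffold. Downstream, an EF-1α core promoter with its intron A expresses puromycin N-acetyltransferase for selection of transduced mammalian cells, and a WPRE enhances transcript expression.

The spacer is catalogued as a non-targeting control in the human context, so the construct serves as a negative control alongside gene-targeting guides in Cas9 knockout experiments or screens, controlling for the effects of transduction, selection and guide expression. The cloning method is not recorded.
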