Features (pLannotate 1.2.2; 29 found; start..end, strand, type, name):
     14..80      +  CDS            small t antigen (fragment): SV40 (simian virus 40) small t antigen
    106..317     +  promoter       EF-1α core promoter: core promoter for human elongation factor EF-1α
    318..1256    +  intron         EF-1α intron A: intron upstream of the start codon of human EF-1α
   1278..1877    +  CDS            PuroR (fragment): puromycin N-acetyltransferase; pac from Streptomyces; confers resistance to puromycin
   1893..2481    +  misc_feature   WPRE: woodchuck hepatitis virus posttranscriptional regulatory element
   2532..2551    +  misc_feature   cPPT/CTS (fragment): central polypurine tract and central termination sequence of HIV-1
   2553..2786    +  LTR            3' LTR (ΔU3): self-inactivating 3' long terminal repeat (LTR) from HIV-1
   2864..2985    +  polyA_signal   SV40 poly(A) signal: SV40 polyadenylation signal
   3025..3160    +  rep_origin     SV40 ori: SV40 origin of replication
   3181..3199    -  promoter       T7 promoter: promoter for bacteriophage T7 RNA polymerase
   3207..3362    +  CDS            lacZα (fragment): LacZα fragment of β-galactosidase; lacZ fragment
   3367..3795    +  rep_origin     f1 ori (sequence partly withheld): f1 bacteriophage origin of replication; arrow indicates direction of (+) strand synthesis
   3848..3952    +  promoter       AmpR promoter: bla
   3953..4813    +  CDS            AmpR: β-lactamase; bla; confers resistance to ampicillin, carbenicillin, and related antibiotics
   4984..5572    +  rep_origin     ori: high-copy-number ColE1/pMB1/pBR322/pUC origin of replication
   5755..5847    +  CDS            lacI (fragment): lac repressor; lacI; The lac repressor binds to the lac operator to inhibit transcription in E. coli. This inhibition can be relieved by adding lactose or isopropyl-β-D-thiogalactopyranoside (IPTG).
   5860..5881    +  protein_bind   CAP binding site: CAP binding activates transcription in the presence of cAMP. E. coli catabolite activator protein
   5896..5926    +  promoter       lac promoter: promoter for the E. coli lac operon
   5934..5950    +  protein_bind   lac operator: The lac repressor binds to the lac operator to inhibit transcription in E. coli. This inhibition can be relieved by adding lactose or isopropyl-β-D-thiogalactopyranoside (IPTG). lac repressor encoded by lacI
   5995..6013    +  promoter       T3 promoter: promoter for bacteriophage T3 RNA polymerase
   6041..6267    +  promoter       RSV promoter: Rous sarcoma virus enhancer/promoter
   6268..6448    +  LTR            5' LTR (truncated): truncated 5' long terminal repeat (LTR) from HIV-1
   6495..6620    +  misc_feature   HIV-1 Ψ: packaging signal of human immunodeficiency virus type 1
   6604..6967    +  CDS            HIV-1 gag (fragment): gag protein from human immunodeficiency virus 1; gag
   7113..7346    +  misc_feature   RRE: The Rev response element (RRE) of HIV-1 allows for Rev-dependent mRNA export from the nucleus to the cytoplasm.
   7723..7749    +  CDS            Rev (fragment): human immunodeficiency virus 1 (HIV-1) Rev protein; rev; enhances nuclear export of unspliced and incompletely spliced viral mRNAs
   7753..7993    +  promoter       U6 promoter: RNA polymerase III promoter for human U6 snRNA
   8023..8098    +  misc_RNA       gRNA scaffold: guide RNA scaffold for the Streptococcus pyogenes CRISPR/Cas9 system
   8154..8271    +  misc_feature   cPPT/CTS: central polypurine tract and central termination sequence of HIV-1
>Addgene plasmid #80263 | non-targeting control gRNA (BRDN0001148862) | depositor full sequence | sequence record 151004 | Full Sequence
CCCGGGTGCAAAGATGGATAAAGTTTTAAACAGAGAGGAATCTTTGCAGCTAATGGACCTTCTAGGTCTT
GAAAGGAGTGGGAATTGGCTCCGGTGCCCGTCAGTGGGCAGAGCGCACATCGCCCACAGTCCCCGAGAAG
TTGGGGGGAGGGGTCGGCAATTGATCCGGTGCCTAGAGAAGGTGGCGCGGGGTAAACTGGGAAAGTGATG
TCGTGTACTGGCTCCGCCTTTTTCCCGAGGGTGGGGGAGAACCGTATATAAGTGCAGTAGTCGCCGTGAA
CGTTCTTTTTCGCAACGGGTTTGCCGCCAGAACACAGGTAAGTGCCGTGTGTGGTTCCCGCGGGCCTGGC
CTCTTTACGGGTTATGGCCCTTGCGTGCCTTGAATTACTTCCACCTGGCTGCAGTACGTGATTCTTGATC
CCGAGCTTCGGGTTGGAAGTGGGTGGGAGAGTTCGAGGCCTTGCGCTTAAGGAGCCCCTTCGCCTCGTGC
TTGAGTTGAGGCCTGGCCTGGGCGCTGGGGCCGCCGCGTGCGAATCTGGTGGCACCTTCGCGCCTGTCTC
GCTGCTTTCGATAAGTCTCTAGCCATTTAAAATTTTTGATGACCTGCTGCGACGCTTTTTTTCTGGCAAG
ATAGTCTTGTAAATGCGGGCCAAGATCTGCACACTGGTATTTCGGTTTTTGGGGCCGCGGGCGGCGACGG
GGCCCGTGCGTCCCAGCGCACATGTTCGGCGAGGCGGGGCCTGCGAGCGCGGCCACCGAGAATCGGACGG
GGGTAGTCTCAAGCTGGCCGGCCTGCTCTGGTGCCTGGCCTCGCGCCGCCGTGTATCGCCCCGCCCTGGG
CGGCAAGGCTGGCCCGGTCGGCACCAGTTGCGTGAGCGGAAAGATGGCCGCTTCCCGGCCCTGCTGCAGG
GAGCTCAAAATGGAGGACGCGGCGCTCGGGAGAGCGGGCGGGTGAGTCACCCACACAAAGGAAAAGGGCC
TTTCCGTCCTCAGCCGTCGCTTCATGTGACTCCACGGAGTACCGGGCGCCGTCCAGGCACCTCGATTAGT
TCTCGAGCTTTTGGAGTACGTCGTCTTTAGGTTGGGGGGAGGGGTTTTATGCGATGGAGTTTCCCCACAC
TGAGTGGGTGGAGACTGAAGTTAGGCCAGCTTGGCACTTGATGTAATTCTCCTTGGAATTTGCCCTTTTT
GAGTTTGGATCTTGGTTCATTCTCAAGCCTCAGACAGTGGTTCAAAGTTTTTTTCTTCCATTTCAGGTGT
CGTGACGTACGGCCACCATGACCGAGTACAAGCCCACGGTGCGCCTCGCCACCCGCGACGACGTCCCCAG
GGCCGTACGCACCCTCGCCGCCGCGTTCGCCGACTACCCCGCCACGCGCCACACCGTCGATCCGGACCGC
CACATCGAGCGGGTCACCGAGCTGCAAGAACTCTTCCTCACGCGCGTCGGGCTCGACATCGGCAAGGTGT
GGGTCGCGGACGACGGCGCCGCCGTGGCGGTCTGGACCACGCCGGAGAGCGTCGAAGCGGGGGCGGTGTT
CGCCGAGATCGGCCCGCGCATGGCCGAGTTGAGCGGTTCCCGGCTGGCCGCGCAGCAACAGATGGAAGGC
CTCCTGGCGCCGCACCGGCCCAAGGAGCCCGCGTGGTTCCTGGCCACCGTCGGAGTCTCGCCCGACCACC
AGGGCAAGGGTCTGGGCAGCGCCGTCGTGCTCCCCGGAGTGGAGGCGGCCGAGCGCGCCGGGGTGCCCGC
CTTCCTGGAGACCTCCGCGCCCCGCAACCTCCCCTTCTACGAGCGGCTCGGCTTCACCGTCACCGCCGAC
GTCGAGGTGCCCGAAGGACCGCGCACCTGGTGCATGACCCGCAAGCCCGGTGCCTGAACGCGTTAAGTCG
ACAATCAACCTCTGGATTACAAAATTTGTGAAAGATTGACTGGTATTCTTAACTATGTTGCTCCTTTTAC
GCTATGTGGATACGCTGCTTTAATGCCTTTGTATCATGCTATTGCTTCCCGTATGGCTTTCATTTTCTCC
TCCTTGTATAAATCCTGGTTGCTGTCTCTTTATGAGGAGTTGTGGCCCGTTGTCAGGCAACGTGGCGTGG
TGTGCACTGTGTTTGCTGACGCAACCCCCACTGGTTGGGGCATTGCCACCACCTGTCAGCTCCTTTCCGG
GACTTTCGCTTTCCCCCTCCCTATTGCCACGGCGGAACTCATCGCCGCCTGCCTTGCCCGCTGCTGGACA
GGGGCTCGGCTGTTGGGCACTGACAATTCCGTGGTGTTGTCGGGGAAATCATCGTCCTTTCCTTGGCTGC
TCGCCTGTGTTGCCACCTGGATTCTGCGCGGGACGTCCTTCTGCTACGTCCCTTCGGCCCTCAATCCAGC
GGACCTTCCTTCCCGCGGCCTGCTGCCGGCTCTGCGGCCTCTTCCGCGTCTTCGCCTTCGCCCTCAGACG
AGTCGGATCTCCCTTTGGGCCGCCTCCCCGCGTCGACTTTAAGACCAATGACTTACAAGGCAGCTGTAGA
TCTTAGCCACTTTTTAAAAGAAAAGGGGGGACTGGAAGGGCTAATTCACTCCCAACGAAGACAAGATCTG
CTTTTTGCTTGTACTGGGTCTCTCTGGTTAGACCAGATCTGAGCCTGGGAGCTCTCTGGCTAACTAGGGA
ACCCACTGCTTAAGCCTCAATAAAGCTTGCCTTGAGTGCTTCAAGTAGTGTGTGCCCGTCTGTTGTGTGA
CTCTGGTAACTAGAGATCCCTCAGACCCTTTTAGTCAGTGTGGAAAATCTCTAGCAGTACGTATAGTAGT
TCATGTCATCTTATTATTCAGTATTTATAACTTGCAAAGAAATGAATATCAGAGAGTGAGAGGAACTTGT
TTATTGCAGCTTATAATGGTTACAAATAAAGCAATAGCATCACAAATTTCACAAATAAAGCATTTTTTTC
ACTGCATTCTAGTTGTGGTTTGTCCAAACTCATCAATGTATCTTATCATGTCTGGCTCTAGCTATCCCGC
CCCTAACTCCGCCCATCCCGCCCCTAACTCCGCCCAGTTCCGCCCATTCTCCGCCCCATGGCTGACTAAT
TTTTTTTATTTATGCAGAGGCCGAGGCCGCCTCGGCCTCTGAGCTATTCCAGAAGTAGTGAGGAGGCTTT
TTTGGAGGCCTAGGGACGTACCCAATTCGCCCTATAGTGAGTCGTATTACGCGCGCTCACTGGCCGTCGT
TTTACAACGTCGTGACTGGGAAAACCCTGGCGTTACCCAACTTAATCGCCTTGCAGCACATCCCCCTTTC
GCCAGCTGGCGTAATAGCGAAGAGGCCCGCACCGATCGCCCTTCCCAACAGTTGCGCAGCCTGAATGGCG
AATGGG
[124 nt withheld, positions 3367-3490]
C
[91 nt withheld, positions 3492-3582]
A
[49 nt withheld, positions 3584-3632]
CCTTTGACGTTGGAGTCCACGTTCTTT
[37 nt withheld, positions 3660-3696]
ACCCTATCTCGGTCTATTCTTTTGATTTATAAGGGATTTTGCCGATTTCGGCCTATTGGTTAAAAAATGA
GCTGATTTAACAAAAATTTAACGCGAATTTTAACAAAATATTAACGCTTACAATTTAGGTGGCACTTTTC
GGGGAAATGTGCGCGGAACCCCTATTTGTTTATTTTTCTAAATACATTCAAATATGTATCCGCTCATGAG
ACAATAACCCTGATAAATGCTTCAATAATATTGAAAAAGGAAGAGTATGAGTATTCAACATTTCCGTGTC
GCCCTTATTCCCTTTTTTGCGGCATTTTGCCTTCCTGTTTTTGCTCACCCAGAAACGCTGGTGAAAGTAA
AAGATGCTGAAGATCAGTTGGGTGCACGAGTGGGTTACATCGAACTGGATCTCAACAGCGGTAAGATCCT
TGAGAGTTTTCGCCCCGAAGAACGTTTTCCAATGATGAGCACTTTTAAAGTTCTGCTATGTGGCGCGGTA
TTATCCCGTATTGACGCCGGGCAAGAGCAACTCGGTCGCCGCATACACTATTCTCAGAATGACTTGGTTG
AGTACTCACCAGTCACAGAAAAGCATCTTACGGATGGCATGACAGTAAGAGAATTATGCAGTGCTGCCAT
AACCATGAGTGATAACACTGCGGCCAACTTACTTCTGACAACGATCGGAGGACCGAAGGAGCTAACCGCT
TTTTTGCACAACATGGGGGATCATGTAACTCGCCTTGATCGTTGGGAACCGGAGCTGAATGAAGCCATAC
CAAACGACGAGCGTGACACCACGATGCCTGTAGCAATGGCAACAACGTTGCGCAAACTATTAACTGGCGA
ACTACTTACTCTAGCTTCCCGGCAACAATTAATAGACTGGATGGAGGCGGATAAAGTTGCAGGACCACTT
CTGCGCTCGGCCCTTCCGGCTGGCTGGTTTATTGCTGATAAATCTGGAGCCGGTGAGCGTGGGTCTCGCG
GTATCATTGCAGCACTGGGGCCAGATGGTAAGCCCTCCCGTATCGTAGTTATCTACACGACGGGGAGTCA
GGCAACTATGGATGAACGAAATAGACAGATCGCTGAGATAGGTGCCTCACTGATTAAGCATTGGTAACTG
TCAGACCAAGTTTACTCATATATACTTTAGATTGATTTAAAACTTCATTTTTAATTTAAAAGGATCTAGG
TGAAGATCCTTTTTGATAATCTCATGACCAAAATCCCTTAACGTGAGTTTTCGTTCCACTGAGCGTCAGA
CCCCGTAGAAAAGATCAAAGGATCTTCTTGAGATCCTTTTTTTCTGCGCGTAATCTGCTGCTTGCAAACA
AAAAAACCACCGCTACCAGCGGTGGTTTGTTTGCCGGATCAAGAGCTACCAACTCTTTTTCCGAAGGTAA
CTGGCTTCAGCAGAGCGCAGATACCAAATACTGTTCTTCTAGTGTAGCCGTAGTTAGGCCACCACTTCAA
GAACTCTGTAGCACCGCCTACATACCTCGCTCTGCTAATCCTGTTACCAGTGGCTGCTGCCAGTGGCGAT
AAGTCGTGTCTTACCGGGTTGGACTCAAGACGATAGTTACCGGATAAGGCGCAGCGGTCGGGCTGAACGG
GGGGTTCGTGCACACAGCCCAGCTTGGAGCGAACGACCTACACCGAACTGAGATACCTACAGCGTGAGCT
ATGAGAAAGCGCCACGCTTCCCGAAGGGAGAAAGGCGGACAGGTATCCGGTAAGCGGCAGGGTCGGAACA
GGAGAGCGCACGAGGGAGCTTCCAGGGGGAAACGCCTGGTATCTTTATAGTCCTGTCGGGTTTCGCCACC
TCTGACTTGAGCGTCGATTTTTGTGATGCTCGTCAGGGGGGCGGAGCCTATGGAAAAACGCCAGCAACGC
GGCCTTTTTACGGTTCCTGGCCTTTTGCTGGCCTTTTGCTCACATGTTCTTTCCTGCGTTATCCCCTGAT
TCTGTGGATAACCGTATTACCGCCTTTGAGTGAGCTGATACCGCTCGCCGCAGCCGAACGACCGAGCGCA
GCGAGTCAGTGAGCGAGGAAGCGGAAGAGCGCCCAATACGCAAACCGCCTCTCCCCGCGCGTTGGCCGAT
TCATTAATGCAGCTGGCACGACAGGTTTCCCGACTGGAAAGCGGGCAGTGAGCGCAACGCAATTAATGTG
AGTTAGCTCACTCATTAGGCACCCCAGGCTTTACACTTTATGCTTCCGGCTCGTATGTTGTGTGGAATTG
TGAGCGGATAACAATTTCACACAGGAAACAGCTATGACCATGATTACGCCAAGCGCGCAATTAACCCTCA
CTAAAGGGAACAAAAGCTGGAGCTGCAAGCTTAATGTAGTCTTATGCAATACTCTTGTAGTCTTGCAACA
TGGTAACGATGAGTTAGCAACATGCCTTACAAGGAGAGAAAAAGCACCGTGCATGCCGATTGGTGGAAGT
AAGGTGGTACGATCGTGCCTTATTAGGAAGGCAACAGACGGGTCTGACATGGATTGGACGAACCACTGAA
TTGCCGCATTGCAGAGATATTGTATTTAAGTGCCTAGCTCGATACATAAACGGGTCTCTCTGGTTAGACC
AGATCTGAGCCTGGGAGCTCTCTGGCTAACTAGGGAACCCACTGCTTAAGCCTCAATAAAGCTTGCCTTG
AGTGCTTCAAGTAGTGTGTGCCCGTCTGTTGTGTGACTCTGGTAACTAGAGATCCCTCAGACCCTTTTAG
TCAGTGTGGAAAATCTCTAGCAGTGGCGCCCGAACAGGGACTTGAAAGCGAAAGGGAAACCAGAGGAGCT
CTCTCGACGCAGGACTCGGCTTGCTGAAGCGCGCACGGCAAGAGGCGAGGGGCGGCGACTGGTGAGTACG
CCAAAAATTTTGACTAGCGGAGGCTAGAAGGAGAGAGATGGGTGCGAGAGCGTCAGTATTAAGCGGGGGA
GAATTAGATCGCGATGGGAAAAAATTCGGTTAAGGCCAGGGGGAAAGAAAAAATATAAATTAAAACATAT
AGTATGGGCAAGCAGGGAGCTAGAACGATTCGCAGTTAATCCTGGCCTGTTAGAAACATCAGAAGGCTGT
AGACAAATACTGGGACAGCTACAACCATCCCTTCAGACAGGATCAGAAGAACTTAGATCATTATATAATA
CAGTAGCAACCCTCTATTGTGTGCATCAAAGGATAGAGATAAAAGACACCAAGGAAGCTTTAGACAAGAT
AGAGGAAGAGCAAAACAAAAGTAAGACCACCGCACAGCAAGCGGCCGCTGATCTTCAGACCTGGAGGAGG
AGATATGAGGGACAATTGGAGAAGTGAATTATATAAATATAAAGTAGTAAAAATTGAACCATTAGGAGTA
GCACCCACCAAGGCAAAGAGAAGAGTGGTGCAGAGAGAAAAAAGAGCAGTGGGAATAGGAGCTTTGTTCC
TTGGGTTCTTGGGAGCAGCAGGAAGCACTATGGGCGCAGCGTCAATGACGCTGACGGTACAGGCCAGACA
ATTATTGTCTGGTATAGTGCAGCAGCAGAACAATTTGCTGAGGGCTATTGAGGCGCAACAGCATCTGTTG
CAACTCACAGTCTGGGGCATCAAGCAGCTCCAGGCAAGAATCCTGGCTGTGGAAAGATACCTAAAGGATC
AACAGCTCCTGGGGATTTGGGGTTGCTCTGGAAAACTCATTTGCACCACTGCTGTGCCTTGGAATGCTAG
TTGGAGTAATAAATCTCTGGAACAGATTTGGAATCACACGACCTGGATGGAGTGGGACAGAGAAATTAAC
AATTACACAAGCTTAATACACTCCTTAATTGAAGAATCGCAAAACCAGCAAGAAAAGAATGAACAAGAAT
TATTGGAATTAGATAAATGGGCAAGTTTGTGGAATTGGTTTAACATAACAAATTGGCTGTGGTATATAAA
ATTATTCATAATGATAGTAGGAGGCTTGGTAGGTTTAAGAATAGTTTTTGCTGTACTTTCTATAGTGAAT
AGAGTTAGGCAGGGATATTCACCATTATCGTTTCAGACCCACCTCCCAACCCCGAGGGGACCCAGAGAGG
GCCTATTTCCCATGATTCCTTCATATTTGCATATACGATACAAGGCTGTTAGAGAGATAATTAGAATTAA
TTTGACTGTAAACACAAAGATATTAGTACAAAATACGTGACGTAGAAAGTAATAATTTCTTGGGTAGTTT
GCAGTTTTAAAATTATGTTTTAAAATGGACTATCATATGCTTACCGTAACTTGAAAGTATTTCGATTTCT
TGGCTTTATATATCTTGTGGAAAGGACGAAACACCGGCCCCGCCGCCCTCCCCTCCGTTTTAGAGCTAGA
AATAGCAAGTTAAAATAAGGCTAGTCCGTTATCAACTTGAAAAAGTGGCACCGAGTCGGTGCTTTTTTAA
GCTTGGCGTAACTAGATCTTGAGACAAATGGCAGTATTCATCCACAATTTTAAAAGAAAAGGGGGGATTG
GGGGGTACAGTGCAGGGGAAAGAATAGTAGACATAATAGCAACAGACATACAAACTAAAGAATTACAAAA
ACAAATTACAAAAATTCAAAATTTTCGGGTTTATTACAGGGACAGCAGAGATCCACTTTGGCGCCGGCTC
GAGGGGG
