>Addgene plasmid #80263 | non-targeting control gRNA (BRDN0001148862) | depositor partial sequence | sequence record 151005 | Target Sequence
GCCCCGCCGCCCTCCCCTCC
