>Addgene plasmid #80263 | non-targeting control gRNA (BRDN0001148862) | addgene partial sequence | sequence record 153992 | hU6-F 5'-GAGGGCCTATTTCCCATGATT-3'
ATTAGAATTAATTTGACTGTAAACACAAAGATATTAGTACAAAATACGTGACGTAGAAAGTAATAATTTC
TTGGGTAGTTTGCAGTTTTAAAATTATGTTTTAAAATGGACTATCATATGCTTACCGTAACTTGAAAGTA
TTTCGATTTCTTGGCTTTATATATCTTGTGGAAAGGACGAAACACCGGCCCCGCCGCCCTCCCCTCCGTT
TTAGAGCTAGAAATAGCAAGTTAAAATAAGGCTAGTCCGTTATCAACTTGAAAAAGTGGCACCGAGTCGG
TGCTTTTTTAAGCTTGGCGTAACTAGATCTTGAGACAAATGGCAGTATTCATCCACAATTTTAAAAGAAA
AGGGGGGATTGGGGGGTACAGTGCAGGGGAAAGAATAGTAGACATAATAGCAACAGACATACAAACTAAA
GAATTACAAAAACAAATTACAAAAATTCAAAATTTTCGGGTTTATTACAGGGACAGCAGAGATCCACTTT
GGCGCCGGCTCGAGGGGGCCCGGGTGCAAAGATGGATAAAGTTTTAAACAGAGAGGAATCTTTGCAGCTA
ATGGACCTTCTAGGTCTTGAAAGGAGTGGGAATTGGCTCCGGTGCCCGTCAGTGGGCAGAGCGCACATCG
CCCACAGTCCCCGAGAAGTTGGGGGGAGGGGTCGGCAATTGATCCGGTGCCTAGAGAAGGTGGCGCGG
